Addgene plasmid #38874: PTGR1
Purpose: Bacterial expression for structure determination; may not be full ORF
Depositing lab: Nicola Burgess-Brown. Depositing organization: University of Oxford.
Backbone
  Vector backbone: pNIC28-Bsa4
  Backbone manufacturer: SGC
  Vector type: Bacterial Expression
Growth in bacteria
  Bacterial resistance: Kanamycin, 50 μg/mL
  Growth temperature: 37°C
  Growth strain: Mach1
  Copy number: Low Copy
Gene/Insert
  Gene/Insert name: PTGR1 (alt names: leukotriene B4 12-hydroxydehydrogenase; PDB:1ZSV)
  Species: H. sapiens (human)
  Insert size (bp): 1075
  Entrez Gene: PTGR1 (a.k.a. LTB4DH)
  Tag / fusion protein: His Tev (N terminal on insert)
  Cloning method: Ligation Independent Cloning
  Sequencing primers: 5′ T7; 3′ T7-term
Terms and licenses: Academic/Nonprofit Terms; Industry Terms: Not Available to Industry
How to cite: PTGR1 was a gift from Nicola Burgess-Brown (Addgene plasmid # 38874 ; http://n2t.net/addgene:38874 ; RRID:Addgene_38874)
