[The description below was written by a language model from this plasmid's Addgene catalogue record.]
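Description:
PTGR1 is a bacterial expression plasmid built on the pNIC28-Bsa4 backbone from the SGC, made to produce recombinant human prostaglandin reductase 1 (PTGR1, also known as LTB4DH or leukotriene B4 12-hydroxydehydrogenase) for structure determination. The plasmid is selected with kanamycin and is recorded as low copy. No feature table accompanies the record, so the origin of replication and the exact arrangement of regulatory elements are not stated. The listed sequencing primers, T7 at the 5′ end and T7-term at the 3′ end, indicate that the insert lies between a T7 promoter and a T7 terminator. That arrangement relies on an expression host supplying T7 RNA polymerase, whereas the listed strain, Mach1, is a cloning and propagation host.

The insert is about 1.1 kb of human PTGR1 coding sequence, introduced by ligation-independent cloning. The record cautions that it may not be the full open reading frame, which is common for structural-genomics constructs whose boundaries are trimmed to improve expression or crystallisation. An N-terminal His tag followed by a TEV protease recognition site is fused to the insert. The His tag allows purification by immobilised metal affinity chromatography, and TEV cleavage then removes the tag to leave near-native protein. The alternative names include a Protein Data Bank entry, linking this construct to a deposited PTGR1 structure. Its typical use is producing purified protein in E. coli for crystallography and related biochemical or biophysical studies.
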