>Addgene plasmid #38874 | PTGR1 | depositor partial sequence | sequence record 48932 | PTGR1 sequence 1075 bps
ATGCACCATCATCATCATCATTCTTCTGGTGTAGATCTGGGTACCGAGAACCTGTACTTCCAATCCATGA
CTAAGACATGGACCCTGAAGAAGCACTTTGTTGGCTATCCTACTAATAGTGACTTTGAGTTGAAGACATC
TGAGCTCCCACCCTTAAAAAATGGAGAGGTCCTGCTTGAAGCTTTGTTCCTCACCGTGGATCCCTACATG
AGAGTGGCAGCCAAAAGATTGAAGGAAGGTGATACAATGATGGGGCAGCAAGTGGCCAAAGTTGTGGAAA
GTAAAAATGTAGCCCTACCAAAAGGAACTATTGTACTGGCTTCTCCAGGCTGGACAACGCACTCCATTTC
TGATGGGAAAGATCTGGAAAAGCTGCTGACAGAGTGGCCAGACACAATACCACTGTCTTTGGCTCTGGGG
ACAGTTGGCATGCCAGGCCTGACTGCCTACTTTGGCCTACTTGAAATCTGTGGTGTGAAGGGTGGAGAAA
CAGTGATGGTTAATGCAGCAGCTGGAGCTGTGGGCTCAGTCGTGGGGCAGATTGCAAAGCTCAAGGGCTG
CAAAGTTGTTGGAGCAGTAGGGTCTGATGAAAAGGTTGCCTACCTTCAAAAGCTTGGATTTGATGTCGTC
TTTAACTACAAGACGGTAGAGTCTTTGGAAGAAACCTTGAAGAAAGCGTCTCCTGATGGTTATGATTGTT
ATTTTGATAATGTAGGTGGAGAGTTTTCAAACACTGTTATCGGCCAGATGAAGAAATTTGGAAGGATTGC
CATATGTGGAGCCATCTCTACATATAACAGAACCGGCCCACTTCCCCCAGGCCCACCCCCAGAGATTGTT
ATCTATCAGGAGCTTCGCATGGAAGCTTTTGTCGTCTACCGCTGGCAAGGAGATGCCCGCCAAAAAGCTC
TGAAGGACTTGCTGAAATGGGTCTTAGAGGGTAAAATCCAGTACAAGGAATATATCATTGAAGGATTTGA
AAACATGCCAGCCGCATTTATGGGAATGCTGAAAGGAGATAATTTGGGGAAGACAATAGTGAAAGCATAA
CAGTAAAGGTGGATACGGATCCGAA
