>Addgene plasmid #38874 | PTGR1 | addgene partial sequence | sequence record 50544 | T7_term
GCTTTGTTAGCAGCCGGAATCTCAGTGGTGGGTGGTGGTGGTGCTCGAGTGCGGCCGCAAGCTTGTCGAC
GGAGCTCGAATTCGGATCCGTATCCACCTTTACTGTTATGCTTTCACTATTGTCTTCCCCAAATTATCTC
CTTTCAGCATTCCCATAAATGCGGCTGGCATGTTTTCAAATCCTTCAATGATATATTCCTTGTACTGGAT
TTTACCCTCTAAGACCCATTTCAGCAAGTCCTTCAGAGCTTTTTGGCGGGCATCTCCTTGCCAGCGGTAG
ACGACAAAAGCTTCCATGCGAAGCTCCTGATAGATAACAATCTCTGGGGGTGGGCCTGGGGGAAGTGGGC
CGGTTCTGTTATATGTAGAGATGGCTCCACATATGGCAATCCTTCCAAATTTCTTCATCTGGCCGATAAC
AGTGTTTGAAAACTCTCCACCTACATTATCAAAATAACAATCATAACCATC
