>Addgene plasmid #38874 | PTGR1 | addgene partial sequence | sequence record 50548 | T7 5'-TAATACGACTCACTATAGGG-3'
GGAGATATACATATGCACCATCATCATCATCATTCTTCTGGTGTAGATCTGGGTACCGAGAACCTGTACT
TCCAATCCATGACTAAGACATGGACCCTGAAGAAGCACTTTGTTGGCTATCCTACTAATAGTGACTTTGA
GTTGAAGACATCTGAGCTCCCACCCTTAAAAAATGGAGAGGTCCTGCTTGAAGCTTTGTTCCTCACCGTG
GATCCCTACATGAGAGTGGCAGCCAAAAGATTGAAGGAAGGTGATACAATGATGGGGCAGCAAGTGGCCA
AAGTTGTGGAAAGTAAAAATGTAGCCCTACCAAAAGGAACTATTGTACTGGCTTCTCCAGGCTGGACAAC
GCACTCCATTTCTGATGGGAAAGATCTGGAAAAGCTGCTGACAGAGTGGCCAGACACAATACCACTGTCT
TTGGCTCTGGGGACAGTTGGCATGCCAGGCCTGACTGCCTACTTTGGCCTACTTGAAATCTGTGGTGTGA
AGGGTGGAGAAACAGTGATGGTTAATGCAGCAGCTGGAGCTGTGGGCTCAGTCGTGGGGCAGATTGCAAA
GCTCAAGGGCTGCAAAGTTGTTGGAGCAGTAGGGTCTGATGAAAAGGTTGCCTACCTTCAAAAGCTTGGA
TTTGATGTCGTCTTTAACTACAAGACGGTAGAGTCTTTGGAAGAAACCTTGAAGAAAGCGTCTCCTGATG
GTTATGATTGTTATTTTGATAATGTAGGTGGAGAGTTTTCAAACACTGTTATCGGCCAGATGAA
